Addgene plasmid #120840: pLenti6.3/NS4B
Purpose: Lentiviral expression of ZIKV protein
Depositing lab: Jan Rehwinkel. Depositing organization: University of Oxford.
Backbone
  Vector backbone: pLenti6.3
  Backbone manufacturer: Invitrogen
  Backbone size w/o insert (bp): 7735
  Vector type: Lentiviral
Growth in bacteria
  Bacterial resistance: Ampicillin, 100 μg/mL
  Growth temperature: 37°C
  Growth strain: NEB Stable
  Copy number: High Copy
Gene/Insert
  Gene/Insert name: NS4B ZIKV
  Promoter: CMV
  Tag / fusion protein: V5 (C terminal on backbone)
  Cloning method: Gateway Cloning
Terms and licenses: Academic/Nonprofit Terms; Industry Terms: Not Available to Industry
How to cite: pLenti6.3/NS4B was a gift from Jan Rehwinkel (Addgene plasmid # 120840 ; http://n2t.net/addgene:120840 ; RRID:Addgene_120840)
