[The description below was written by a language model from this plasmid's Addgene catalogue record and pLannotate feature annotations shown in this document.]
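Description:
pLenti6.3/NS4B is a lentiviral expression plasmid built on the Invitrogen pLenti6.3 backbone for expressing the Zika virus non-structural protein NS4B in mammalian cells. It is maintained in E. coli as a high-copy plasmid through a ColE1/pUC-type origin with ampicillin resistance, and it also carries an f1 origin. The depositor's sequence and the repository's sequencing result are both 8,491 nt and show the same 34 features, differing only in where numbering starts on the circle.

The viral cassette has the layout of a third-generation, self-inactivating vector. An RSV promoter fused to a truncated HIV-1 5' LTR drives genomic RNA production in packaging cells. It is followed by the Ψ packaging signal with a partial gag, the Rev response element for nuclear export, and the cPPT/CTS, and it ends in a ΔU3 3' LTR with an SV40 polyadenylation signal downstream.

Within this unit, the CMV enhancer/promoter drives the insert. Two short tet-operator-like matches lie just downstream of the promoter, but the record does not describe the vector as tetracycline-regulated. The insert is an open reading frame of about 760 bp flanked by attB1 and attB2, the sites left by Gateway recombination. The annotation tool matches it only to a fragment of the Zika polyprotein and attaches generic text about NS5, so the catalogue's NS4B designation identifies the segment.

A backbone-encoded V5 epitope follows attB2 as a C-terminal tag for detection, and a WPRE enhances transcript expression. A downstream SV40/EM7 promoter pair drives blasticidin S deaminase, which allows blasticidin selection of transduced cells. The construct is suited to transient or stable expression of tagged NS4B; the record gives no more specific purpose.
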