Features (pLannotate 1.2.2; 34 found; start..end, strand, type, name):
      3..229     +  promoter       RSV promoter: Rous sarcoma virus enhancer/promoter
    230..410     +  LTR            5' LTR (truncated): truncated 5' long terminal repeat (LTR) from HIV-1
    457..582     +  misc_feature   HIV-1 Ψ: packaging signal of human immunodeficiency virus type 1
    566..929     +  CDS            HIV-1 gag (fragment): gag protein from human immunodeficiency virus 1; gag
   1075..1308    +  misc_feature   RRE: The Rev response element (RRE) of HIV-1 allows for Rev-dependent mRNA export from the nucleus to the cytoplasm.
   1685..1785    +  CDS            Rev (fragment): human immunodeficiency virus 1 (HIV-1) Rev protein; rev; enhances nuclear export of unspliced and incompletely spliced viral mRNAs
   1804..1921    +  misc_feature   cPPT/CTS: central polypurine tract and central termination sequence of HIV-1
   1945..2246    +  enhancer       CMV enhancer: human cytomegalovirus immediate early enhancer
   2247..2450    +  promoter       CMV promoter: human cytomegalovirus (CMV) immediate early promoter
   2452..2471    +  promoter       PLtetO-1 promoter (fragment): modified phage lambda PL promoter with tet operator sites (Lutz and Bujard, 1997)
   2473..2492    +  promoter       PLtetO-1 promoter (fragment): modified phage lambda PL promoter with tet operator sites (Lutz and Bujard, 1997)
   2532..2556    +  protein_bind   attB1: mutant version of attB; recombination site for the Gateway® BP reaction BP Clonase™
   2586..3344    +  CDS            POLG_ZIKVF (fragment): Experimental evidence at protein level: Swiss-Prot protein existence level 1. [RNA-directed RNA polymerase NS5]: Replicates the viral (+) and (-) RNA genome, and performs the capping of genomes in the cytoplasm (PubMed:30951555). Methylates viral RNA cap at guanine N-7 and ribose 2'-O positions. Once sufficient NS5 is expressed, binds to the cap-proximal structure and inhibits further translation of the viral genome (By similarity). Besides its role in RNA genome replication, also prevents the establishment of a cellular antiviral state by blocking the interferon-alpha/beta (IFN-alpha/beta) si
   3352..3376    -  protein_bind   attB2: mutant version of attB; recombination site for the Gateway® BP reaction BP Clonase™
   3429..3470    +  CDS            V5 tag: epitope tag from simian virus 5
   3494..4082    +  misc_feature   WPRE: woodchuck hepatitis virus posttranscriptional regulatory element
   4097..4413    +  promoter       SV40 promoter: SV40 enhancer and early promoter
   4461..4508    +  promoter       EM7 promoter: synthetic bacterial promoter&nbsp
   4527..4925    +  CDS            BSD: blasticidin S deaminase; Aspergillus terreus BSD; confers resistance to blasticidin
   4942..5010    +  CDS            nef (fragment): NEF_HV1Z2 - Experimental evidence at protein level: Swiss-Prot protein existence level 1. Extracellular Nef protein targets CD4(+) T-lymphocytes for apoptosis by interacting with CXCR4 surface receptors. From Human immunodeficiency virus type 1 group M subtype D (isolate Z2/CDC-Z34) (HIV-1).
   5012..5245    +  LTR            3' LTR (ΔU3): self-inactivating 3' long terminal repeat (LTR) from HIV-1
   5317..5438    +  polyA_signal   SV40 poly(A) signal: SV40 polyadenylation signal
   5478..5613    +  rep_origin     SV40 ori: SV40 origin of replication
   5634..5652    -  promoter       T7 promoter: promoter for bacteriophage T7 RNA polymerase
   5660..5815    +  CDS            lacZα (fragment): LacZα fragment of β-galactosidase; lacZ fragment
   5820..6248    +  rep_origin     f1 ori (sequence partly withheld): f1 bacteriophage origin of replication; arrow indicates direction of (+) strand synthesis
   6301..6405    +  promoter       AmpR promoter: bla
   6406..7266    +  CDS            AmpR: β-lactamase; bla; confers resistance to ampicillin, carbenicillin, and related antibiotics
   7437..8025    +  rep_origin     ori: high-copy-number ColE1/pMB1/pBR322/pUC origin of replication
   8208..8300    +  CDS            lacI (fragment): lac repressor; lacI; The lac repressor binds to the lac operator to inhibit transcription in E. coli. This inhibition can be relieved by adding lactose or isopropyl-β-D-thiogalactopyranoside (IPTG).
   8313..8334    +  protein_bind   CAP binding site: CAP binding activates transcription in the presence of cAMP. E. coli catabolite activator protein
   8349..8379    +  promoter       lac promoter: promoter for the E. coli lac operon
   8387..8403    +  protein_bind   lac operator: The lac repressor binds to the lac operator to inhibit transcription in E. coli. This inhibition can be relieved by adding lactose or isopropyl-β-D-thiogalactopyranoside (IPTG). lac repressor encoded by lacI
   8448..8466    +  promoter       T3 promoter: promoter for bacteriophage T3 RNA polymerase
>Addgene plasmid #120840 | pLenti6.3/NS4B | depositor full sequence | sequence record 229577 | pLenti6.3/NS4B sequence 8491 bps
AATGTAGTCTTATGCAATACTCTTGTAGTCTTGCAACATGGTAACGATGAGTTAGCAACATGCCTTACAA
GGAGAGAAAAAGCACCGTGCATGCCGATTGGTGGAAGTAAGGTGGTACGATCGTGCCTTATTAGGAAGGC
AACAGACGGGTCTGACATGGATTGGACGAACCACTGAATTGCCGCATTGCAGAGATATTGTATTTAAGTG
CCTAGCTCGATACATAAACGGGTCTCTCTGGTTAGACCAGATCTGAGCCTGGGAGCTCTCTGGCTAACTA
GGGAACCCACTGCTTAAGCCTCAATAAAGCTTGCCTTGAGTGCTTCAAGTAGTGTGTGCCCGTCTGTTGT
GTGACTCTGGTAACTAGAGATCCCTCAGACCCTTTTAGTCAGTGTGGAAAATCTCTAGCAGTGGCGCCCG
AACAGGGACTTGAAAGCGAAAGGGAAACCAGAGGAGCTCTCTCGACGCAGGACTCGGCTTGCTGAAGCGC
GCACGGCAAGAGGCGAGGGGCGGCGACTGGTGAGTACGCCAAAAATTTTGACTAGCGGAGGCTAGAAGGA
GAGAGATGGGTGCGAGAGCGTCAGTATTAAGCGGGGGAGAATTAGATCGCGATGGGAAAAAATTCGGTTA
AGGCCAGGGGGAAAGAAAAAATATAAATTAAAACATATAGTATGGGCAAGCAGGGAGCTAGAACGATTCG
CAGTTAATCCTGGCCTGTTAGAAACATCAGAAGGCTGTAGACAAATACTGGGACAGCTACAACCATCCCT
TCAGACAGGATCAGAAGAACTTAGATCATTATATAATACAGTAGCAACCCTCTATTGTGTGCATCAAAGG
ATAGAGATAAAAGACACCAAGGAAGCTTTAGACAAGATAGAGGAAGAGCAAAACAAAAGTAAGACCACCG
CACAGCAAGCGGCCGCTGATCTTCAGACCTGGAGGAGGAGATATGAGGGACAATTGGAGAAGTGAATTAT
ATAAATATAAAGTAGTAAAAATTGAACCATTAGGAGTAGCACCCACCAAGGCAAAGAGAAGAGTGGTGCA
GAGAGAAAAAAGAGCAGTGGGAATAGGAGCTTTGTTCCTTGGGTTCTTGGGAGCAGCAGGAAGCACTATG
GGCGCAGCGTCAATGACGCTGACGGTACAGGCCAGACAATTATTGTCTGGTATAGTGCAGCAGCAGAACA
ATTTGCTGAGGGCTATTGAGGCGCAACAGCATCTGTTGCAACTCACAGTCTGGGGCATCAAGCAGCTCCA
GGCAAGAATCCTGGCTGTGGAAAGATACCTAAAGGATCAACAGCTCCTGGGGATTTGGGGTTGCTCTGGA
AAACTCATTTGCACCACTGCTGTGCCTTGGAATGCTAGTTGGAGTAATAAATCTCTGGAACAGATTTGGA
ATCACACGACCTGGATGGAGTGGGACAGAGAAATTAACAATTACACAAGCTTAATACACTCCTTAATTGA
AGAATCGCAAAACCAGCAAGAAAAGAATGAACAAGAATTATTGGAATTAGATAAATGGGCAAGTTTGTGG
AATTGGTTTAACATAACAAATTGGCTGTGGTATATAAAATTATTCATAATGATAGTAGGAGGCTTGGTAG
GTTTAAGAATAGTTTTTGCTGTACTTTCTATAGTGAATAGAGTTAGGCAGGGATATTCACCATTATCGTT
TCAGACCCACCTCCCAACCCCGAGGGGACCCGACAGGCCCGAAGGAATAGAAGAAGAAGGTGGAGAGAGA
GACAGAGACAGATCCATTCGATTAGTGAACGGATCTCGACGGTATCGGTTAACTTTTAAAAGAAAAGGGG
GGATTGGGGGGTACAGTGCAGGGGAAAGAATAGTAGACATAATAGCAACAGACATACAAACTAAAGAATT
ACAAAAACAAATTACAAAAATTCAAAATTTTATCGATAAGCTTGGGAGTTCCGCTTACATAACTTACGGT
AAATGGCCCGCCTGGCTGACCGCCCAACGACCCCCGCCCATTGACGTCAATAATGACGTATGTTCCCATA
GTAACGCCAATAGGGACTTTCCATTGACGTCAATGGGTGGAGTATTTACGGTAAACTGCCCACTTGGCAG
TACATCAAGTGTATCATATGCCAAGTACGCCCCCTATTGACGTCAATGACGGTAAATGGCCCGCCTGGCA
TTATGCCCAGTACATGACCTTATGGGACTTTCCTACTTGGCAGTACATCTACGTATTAGTCATCGCTATT
ACCATGGTGATGCGGTTTTGGCAGTACATCAATGGGCGTGGATAGCGGTTTGACTCACGGGGATTTCCAA
GTCTCCACCCCATTGACGTCAATGGGAGTTTGTTTTGGCACCAAAATCAACGGGACTTTCCAAAATGTCG
TAACAACTCCGCCCCATTGACGCAAATGGGCGGTAGGCGTGTACGGTGGGAGGTCTATATAAGCAGAGCT
CTCCCTATCAGTGATAGAGATCTCCCTATCAGTGATAGAGATCGTCGACTAGTCCAGTGTGGTGGAATTC
TGCAGATATCAACAAGTTTGTACAAAAAAGCAGGCTCCGAATTCGCCCTTAGGAGGACAGCTATGAATGA
ACTCGGATGGTTGGAGAGAACAAAGAGTGACCTAAGCCATCTAATGGGAAGGAGAGAGGAGGGAGCAACC
ATAGGATTCTCAATGGACATTGACCTGCGGCCAGCCTCAGCTTGGGCCATCTATGCTGCCTTGACAACTT
TCATTACCCCAGCCGTCCAACATGCAGTGACCACTTCATACAACAACTACTCCTTAATGGCGATGGCCAC
GCAAGCTGGAGTGTTGTTTGGTATGGGCAAAGGGATGCCATTCTACGCATGGGACTTTGGAGTCCCGCTG
CTAATGATAGGTTGCTACTCACAATTAACACCCCTGACCCTAATAGTGGCCATCATTTTGCTCGTGGCGC
ACTACATGTACTTGATCCCAGGGCTGCAGGCAGCAGCTGCGCGTGCTGCCCAGAAGAGAACGGCAGCTGG
CATCATGAAGAACCCTGTTGTGGATGGAATAGTGGTGACTGACATTGACACAATGACAATTGACCCCCAA
GTGGAGAAAAAGATGGGACAGGTGCTACTCATAGCAGTAGCAGTCTCCAGCGCCATACTGTCGCGGACCG
CCTGGGGGTGGGGGGAGGCTGGGGCCCTGATCACAGCCGCAACTTCCACTTTGTGGGAAGGCTCTCCGAA
CAAGTACTGGAACTCCTCTACAGCCACTTCACTGTGTAACATTTTTAGGGGAAGTTACTTGGCTGGAGCT
TCTCTAATCTACATAGTAACAAGAAACGCTGGCTTGGTCAAGAGACGTAAGGGCGAATTCGACCCAGCTT
TCTTGTACAAAGTGGTTGATATCCAGCACAGTGGCGGCCGCTCGAGTCTAGAGGGGCCGCGGTTCGAAGG
TAAGCCTATCCCTAACCCTCTCCTCGGTCTCGATTCTACGCGTACCGGTTAGTAATGATCGACAATCAAC
CTCTGGATTACAAAATTTGTGAAAGATTGACTGGTATTCTTAACTATGTTGCTCCTTTTACGCTATGTGG
ATACGCTGCTTTAATGCCTTTGTATCATGCTATTGCTTCCCGTATGGCTTTCATTTTCTCCTCCTTGTAT
AAATCCTGGTTGCTGTCTCTTTATGAGGAGTTGTGGCCCGTTGTCAGGCAACGTGGCGTGGTGTGCACTG
TGTTTGCTGACGCAACCCCCACTGGTTGGGGCATTGCCACCACCTGTCAGCTCCTTTCCGGGACTTTCGC
TTTCCCCCTCCCTATTGCCACGGCGGAACTCATCGCCGCCTGCCTTGCCCGCTGCTGGACAGGGGCTCGG
CTGTTGGGCACTGACAATTCCGTGGTGTTGTCGGGGAAGCTGACGTCCTTTCCATGGCTGCTCGCCTGTG
TTGCCACCTGGATTCTGCGCGGGACGTCCTTCTGCTACGTCCCTTCGGCCCTCAATCCAGCGGACCTTCC
TTCCCGCGGCCTGCTGCCGGCTCTGCGGCCTCTTCCGCGTCTTCGCCTTCGCCCTCAGACGAGTCGGATC
TCCCTTTGGGCCGCCTCCCCGCCTGGCGATGGTACCGGTGTGGAAAGTCCCCAGGCTCCCCAGCAGGCAG
AAGTATGCAAAGCATGCATCTCAATTAGTCAGCAACCAGGTGTGGAAAGTCCCCAGGCTCCCCAGCAGGC
AGAAGTATGCAAAGCATGCATCTCAATTAGTCAGCAACCATAGTCCCGCCCCTAACTCCGCCCATCCCGC
CCCTAACTCCGCCCAGTTCCGCCCATTCTCCGCCCCATGGCTGACTAATTTTTTTTATTTATGCAGAGGC
CGAGGCCGCCTCTGCCTCTGAGCTATTCCAGAAGTAGTGAGGAGGCTTTTTTGGAGGCCTAGGCTTTTGC
AAAAAGCTCCCGGGAGCTTGTATATCCATTTTCGGATCTGATCAGCACGTGTTGACAATTAATCATCGGC
ATAGTATATCGGCATAGTATAATACGACAAGGTGAGGAACTAAACCATGGCCAAGCCTTTGTCTCAAGAA
GAATCCACCCTCATTGAAAGAGCAACGGCTACAATCAACAGCATCCCCATCTCTGAAGACTACAGCGTCG
CCAGCGCAGCTCTCTCTAGCGACGGCCGCATCTTCACTGGTGTCAATGTATATCATTTTACTGGGGGACC
TTGTGCAGAACTCGTGGTGCTGGGCACTGCTGCTGCTGCGGCAGCTGGCAACCTGACTTGTATCGTCGCG
ATCGGAAATGAGAACAGGGGCATCTTGAGCCCCTGCGGACGGTGCCGACAGGTGCTTCTCGATCTGCATC
CTGGGATCAAAGCCATAGTGAAGGACAGTGATGGACAGCCGACGGCAGTTGGGATTCGTGAATTGCTGCC
CTCTGGTTATGTGTGGGAGGGCTAAGCACAATTCGAGCTCGGTACCTTTAAGACCAATGACTTACAAGGC
AGCTGTAGATCTTAGCCACTTTTTAAAAGAAAAGGGGGGACTGGAAGGGCTAATTCACTCCCAACGAAGA
CAAGATCTGCTTTTTGCTTGTACTGGGTCTCTCTGGTTAGACCAGATCTGAGCCTGGGAGCTCTCTGGCT
AACTAGGGAACCCACTGCTTAAGCCTCAATAAAGCTTGCCTTGAGTGCTTCAAGTAGTGTGTGCCCGTCT
GTTGTGTGACTCTGGTAACTAGAGATCCCTCAGACCCTTTTAGTCAGTGTGGAAAATCTCTAGCAGTAGT
AGTTCATGTCATCTTATTATTCAGTATTTATAACTTGCAAAGAAATGAATATCAGAGAGTGAGAGGAACT
TGTTTATTGCAGCTTATAATGGTTACAAATAAAGCAATAGCATCACAAATTTCACAAATAAAGCATTTTT
TTCACTGCATTCTAGTTGTGGTTTGTCCAAACTCATCAATGTATCTTATCATGTCTGGCTCTAGCTATCC
CGCCCCTAACTCCGCCCATCCCGCCCCTAACTCCGCCCAGTTCCGCCCATTCTCCGCCCCATGGCTGACT
AATTTTTTTTATTTATGCAGAGGCCGAGGCCGCCTCGGCCTCTGAGCTATTCCAGAAGTAGTGAGGAGGC
TTTTTTGGAGGCCTAGGGACGTACCCAATTCGCCCTATAGTGAGTCGTATTACGCGCGCTCACTGGCCGT
CGTTTTACAACGTCGTGACTGGGAAAACCCTGGCGTTACCCAACTTAATCGCCTTGCAGCACATCCCCCT
TTCGCCAGCTGGCGTAATAGCGAAGAGGCCCGCACCGATCGCCCTTCCCAACAGTTGCGCAGCCTGAATG
GCGAATGGG
[124 nt withheld, positions 5820-5943]
C
[91 nt withheld, positions 5945-6035]
A
[49 nt withheld, positions 6037-6085]
CCTTTGACGTTGGAGTCCACGTTCTTT
[37 nt withheld, positions 6113-6149]
ACCCTATCTCGGTCTATTCTTTTGATTTATAAGGGATTTTGCCGATTTCGGCCTATTGGTTAAAAAATGA
GCTGATTTAACAAAAATTTAACGCGAATTTTAACAAAATATTAACGCTTACAATTTAGGTGGCACTTTTC
GGGGAAATGTGCGCGGAACCCCTATTTGTTTATTTTTCTAAATACATTCAAATATGTATCCGCTCATGAG
ACAATAACCCTGATAAATGCTTCAATAATATTGAAAAAGGAAGAGTATGAGTATTCAACATTTCCGTGTC
GCCCTTATTCCCTTTTTTGCGGCATTTTGCCTTCCTGTTTTTGCTCACCCAGAAACGCTGGTGAAAGTAA
AAGATGCTGAAGATCAGTTGGGTGCACGAGTGGGTTACATCGAACTGGATCTCAACAGCGGTAAGATCCT
TGAGAGTTTTCGCCCCGAAGAACGTTTTCCAATGATGAGCACTTTTAAAGTTCTGCTATGTGGCGCGGTA
TTATCCCGTATTGACGCCGGGCAAGAGCAACTCGGTCGCCGCATACACTATTCTCAGAATGACTTGGTTG
AGTACTCACCAGTCACAGAAAAGCATCTTACGGATGGCATGACAGTAAGAGAATTATGCAGTGCTGCCAT
AACCATGAGTGATAACACTGCGGCCAACTTACTTCTGACAACGATCGGAGGACCGAAGGAGCTAACCGCT
TTTTTGCACAACATGGGGGATCATGTAACTCGCCTTGATCGTTGGGAACCGGAGCTGAATGAAGCCATAC
CAAACGACGAGCGTGACACCACGATGCCTGTAGCAATGGCAACAACGTTGCGCAAACTATTAACTGGCGA
ACTACTTACTCTAGCTTCCCGGCAACAATTAATAGACTGGATGGAGGCGGATAAAGTTGCAGGACCACTT
CTGCGCTCGGCCCTTCCGGCTGGCTGGTTTATTGCTGATAAATCTGGAGCCGGTGAGCGTGGGTCTCGCG
GTATCATTGCAGCACTGGGGCCAGATGGTAAGCCCTCCCGTATCGTAGTTATCTACACGACGGGGAGTCA
GGCAACTATGGATGAACGAAATAGACAGATCGCTGAGATAGGTGCCTCACTGATTAAGCATTGGTAACTG
TCAGACCAAGTTTACTCATATATACTTTAGATTGATTTAAAACTTCATTTTTAATTTAAAAGGATCTAGG
TGAAGATCCTTTTTGATAATCTCATGACCAAAATCCCTTAACGTGAGTTTTCGTTCCACTGAGCGTCAGA
CCCCGTAGAAAAGATCAAAGGATCTTCTTGAGATCCTTTTTTTCTGCGCGTAATCTGCTGCTTGCAAACA
AAAAAACCACCGCTACCAGCGGTGGTTTGTTTGCCGGATCAAGAGCTACCAACTCTTTTTCCGAAGGTAA
CTGGCTTCAGCAGAGCGCAGATACCAAATACTGTTCTTCTAGTGTAGCCGTAGTTAGGCCACCACTTCAA
GAACTCTGTAGCACCGCCTACATACCTCGCTCTGCTAATCCTGTTACCAGTGGCTGCTGCCAGTGGCGAT
AAGTCGTGTCTTACCGGGTTGGACTCAAGACGATAGTTACCGGATAAGGCGCAGCGGTCGGGCTGAACGG
GGGGTTCGTGCACACAGCCCAGCTTGGAGCGAACGACCTACACCGAACTGAGATACCTACAGCGTGAGCT
ATGAGAAAGCGCCACGCTTCCCGAAGGGAGAAAGGCGGACAGGTATCCGGTAAGCGGCAGGGTCGGAACA
GGAGAGCGCACGAGGGAGCTTCCAGGGGGAAACGCCTGGTATCTTTATAGTCCTGTCGGGTTTCGCCACC
TCTGACTTGAGCGTCGATTTTTGTGATGCTCGTCAGGGGGGCGGAGCCTATGGAAAAACGCCAGCAACGC
GGCCTTTTTACGGTTCCTGGCCTTTTGCTGGCCTTTTGCTCACATGTTCTTTCCTGCGTTATCCCCTGAT
TCTGTGGATAACCGTATTACCGCCTTTGAGTGAGCTGATACCGCTCGCCGCAGCCGAACGACCGAGCGCA
GCGAGTCAGTGAGCGAGGAAGCGGAAGAGCGCCCAATACGCAAACCGCCTCTCCCCGCGCGTTGGCCGAT
TCATTAATGCAGCTGGCACGACAGGTTTCCCGACTGGAAAGCGGGCAGTGAGCGCAACGCAATTAATGTG
AGTTAGCTCACTCATTAGGCACCCCAGGCTTTACACTTTATGCTTCCGGCTCGTATGTTGTGTGGAATTG
TGAGCGGATAACAATTTCACACAGGAAACAGCTATGACCATGATTACGCCAAGCGCGCAATTAACCCTCA
CTAAAGGGAACAAAAGCTGGAGCTGCAAGCTT
