Features (pLannotate 1.2.2; 34 found; start..end, strand, type, name):
      1..204     +  promoter       CMV promoter: human cytomegalovirus (CMV) immediate early promoter
    206..225     +  promoter       PLtetO-1 promoter (fragment): modified phage lambda PL promoter with tet operator sites (Lutz and Bujard, 1997)
    227..246     +  promoter       PLtetO-1 promoter (fragment): modified phage lambda PL promoter with tet operator sites (Lutz and Bujard, 1997)
    286..310     +  protein_bind   attB1: mutant version of attB; recombination site for the Gateway® BP reaction BP Clonase™
    340..1098    +  CDS            POLG_ZIKVF (fragment): Experimental evidence at protein level: Swiss-Prot protein existence level 1. [RNA-directed RNA polymerase NS5]: Replicates the viral (+) and (-) RNA genome, and performs the capping of genomes in the cytoplasm (PubMed:30951555). Methylates viral RNA cap at guanine N-7 and ribose 2'-O positions. Once sufficient NS5 is expressed, binds to the cap-proximal structure and inhibits further translation of the viral genome (By similarity). Besides its role in RNA genome replication, also prevents the establishment of a cellular antiviral state by blocking the interferon-alpha/beta (IFN-alpha/beta) si
   1106..1130    -  protein_bind   attB2: mutant version of attB; recombination site for the Gateway® BP reaction BP Clonase™
   1183..1224    +  CDS            V5 tag: epitope tag from simian virus 5
   1248..1836    +  misc_feature   WPRE: woodchuck hepatitis virus posttranscriptional regulatory element
   1851..2167    +  promoter       SV40 promoter: SV40 enhancer and early promoter
   2215..2262    +  promoter       EM7 promoter: synthetic bacterial promoter&nbsp
   2281..2679    +  CDS            BSD: blasticidin S deaminase; Aspergillus terreus BSD; confers resistance to blasticidin
   2696..2764    +  CDS            nef (fragment): NEF_HV1Z2 - Experimental evidence at protein level: Swiss-Prot protein existence level 1. Extracellular Nef protein targets CD4(+) T-lymphocytes for apoptosis by interacting with CXCR4 surface receptors. From Human immunodeficiency virus type 1 group M subtype D (isolate Z2/CDC-Z34) (HIV-1).
   2766..2999    +  LTR            3' LTR (ΔU3): self-inactivating 3' long terminal repeat (LTR) from HIV-1
   3071..3192    +  polyA_signal   SV40 poly(A) signal: SV40 polyadenylation signal
   3232..3367    +  rep_origin     SV40 ori: SV40 origin of replication
   3388..3406    -  promoter       T7 promoter: promoter for bacteriophage T7 RNA polymerase
   3414..3569    +  CDS            lacZα (fragment): LacZα fragment of β-galactosidase; lacZ fragment
   3574..4002    +  rep_origin     f1 ori (sequence partly withheld): f1 bacteriophage origin of replication; arrow indicates direction of (+) strand synthesis
   4055..4159    +  promoter       AmpR promoter: bla
   4160..5020    +  CDS            AmpR: β-lactamase; bla; confers resistance to ampicillin, carbenicillin, and related antibiotics
   5191..5779    +  rep_origin     ori: high-copy-number ColE1/pMB1/pBR322/pUC origin of replication
   5962..6054    +  CDS            lacI (fragment): lac repressor; lacI; The lac repressor binds to the lac operator to inhibit transcription in E. coli. This inhibition can be relieved by adding lactose or isopropyl-β-D-thiogalactopyranoside (IPTG).
   6067..6088    +  protein_bind   CAP binding site: CAP binding activates transcription in the presence of cAMP. E. coli catabolite activator protein
   6103..6133    +  promoter       lac promoter: promoter for the E. coli lac operon
   6141..6157    +  protein_bind   lac operator: The lac repressor binds to the lac operator to inhibit transcription in E. coli. This inhibition can be relieved by adding lactose or isopropyl-β-D-thiogalactopyranoside (IPTG). lac repressor encoded by lacI
   6202..6220    +  promoter       T3 promoter: promoter for bacteriophage T3 RNA polymerase
   6248..6474    +  promoter       RSV promoter: Rous sarcoma virus enhancer/promoter
   6475..6655    +  LTR            5' LTR (truncated): truncated 5' long terminal repeat (LTR) from HIV-1
   6702..6827    +  misc_feature   HIV-1 Ψ: packaging signal of human immunodeficiency virus type 1
   6811..7174    +  CDS            HIV-1 gag (fragment): gag protein from human immunodeficiency virus 1; gag
   7320..7553    +  misc_feature   RRE: The Rev response element (RRE) of HIV-1 allows for Rev-dependent mRNA export from the nucleus to the cytoplasm.
   7930..8030    +  CDS            Rev (fragment): human immunodeficiency virus 1 (HIV-1) Rev protein; rev; enhances nuclear export of unspliced and incompletely spliced viral mRNAs
   8049..8166    +  misc_feature   cPPT/CTS: central polypurine tract and central termination sequence of HIV-1
   8190..8491    +  enhancer       CMV enhancer: human cytomegalovirus immediate early enhancer
>Addgene plasmid #120840 | pLenti6.3/NS4B | addgene full sequence | sequence record 241012 | Addgene NGS Result
GTGATGCGGTTTTGGCAGTACATCAATGGGCGTGGATAGCGGTTTGACTCACGGGGATTTCCAAGTCTCC
ACCCCATTGACGTCAATGGGAGTTTGTTTTGGCACCAAAATCAACGGGACTTTCCAAAATGTCGTAACAA
CTCCGCCCCATTGACGCAAATGGGCGGTAGGCGTGTACGGTGGGAGGTCTATATAAGCAGAGCTCTCCCT
ATCAGTGATAGAGATCTCCCTATCAGTGATAGAGATCGTCGACTAGTCCAGTGTGGTGGAATTCTGCAGA
TATCAACAAGTTTGTACAAAAAAGCAGGCTCCGAATTCGCCCTTAGGAGGACAGCTATGAATGAACTCGG
ATGGTTGGAGAGAACAAAGAGTGACCTAAGCCATCTAATGGGAAGGAGAGAGGAGGGAGCAACCATAGGA
TTCTCAATGGACATTGACCTGCGGCCAGCCTCAGCTTGGGCCATCTATGCTGCCTTGACAACTTTCATTA
CCCCAGCCGTCCAACATGCAGTGACCACTTCATACAACAACTACTCCTTAATGGCGATGGCCACGCAAGC
TGGAGTGTTGTTTGGTATGGGCAAAGGGATGCCATTCTACGCATGGGACTTTGGAGTCCCGCTGCTAATG
ATAGGTTGCTACTCACAATTAACACCCCTGACCCTAATAGTGGCCATCATTTTGCTCGTGGCGCACTACA
TGTACTTGATCCCAGGGCTGCAGGCAGCAGCTGCGCGTGCTGCCCAGAAGAGAACGGCAGCTGGCATCAT
GAAGAACCCTGTTGTGGATGGAATAGTGGTGACTGACATTGACACAATGACAATTGACCCCCAAGTGGAG
AAAAAGATGGGACAGGTGCTACTCATAGCAGTAGCAGTCTCCAGCGCCATACTGTCGCGGACCGCCTGGG
GGTGGGGGGAGGCTGGGGCCCTGATCACAGCCGCAACTTCCACTTTGTGGGAAGGCTCTCCGAACAAGTA
CTGGAACTCCTCTACAGCCACTTCACTGTGTAACATTTTTAGGGGAAGTTACTTGGCTGGAGCTTCTCTA
ATCTACATAGTAACAAGAAACGCTGGCTTGGTCAAGAGACGTAAGGGCGAATTCGACCCAGCTTTCTTGT
ACAAAGTGGTTGATATCCAGCACAGTGGCGGCCGCTCGAGTCTAGAGGGCCCGCGGTTCGAAGGTAAGCC
TATCCCTAACCCTCTCCTCGGTCTCGATTCTACGCGTACCGGTTAGTAATGATCGACAATCAACCTCTGG
ATTACAAAATTTGTGAAAGATTGACTGGTATTCTTAACTATGTTGCTCCTTTTACGCTATGTGGATACGC
TGCTTTAATGCCTTTGTATCATGCTATTGCTTCCCGTATGGCTTTCATTTTCTCCTCCTTGTATAAATCC
TGGTTGCTGTCTCTTTATGAGGAGTTGTGGCCCGTTGTCAGGCAACGTGGCGTGGTGTGCACTGTGTTTG
CTGACGCAACCCCCACTGGTTGGGGCATTGCCACCACCTGTCAGCTCCTTTCCGGGACTTTCGCTTTCCC
CCTCCCTATTGCCACGGCGGAACTCATCGCCGCCTGCCTTGCCCGCTGCTGGACAGGGGCTCGGCTGTTG
GGCACTGACAATTCCGTGGTGTTGTCGGGGAAGCTGACGTCCTTTCCATGGCTGCTCGCCTGTGTTGCCA
CCTGGATTCTGCGCGGGACGTCCTTCTGCTACGTCCCTTCGGCCCTCAATCCAGCGGACCTTCCTTCCCG
CGGCCTGCTGCCGGCTCTGCGGCCTCTTCCGCGTCTTCGCCTTCGCCCTCAGACGAGTCGGATCTCCCTT
TGGGCCGCCTCCCCGCCTGGCGATGGTACCGGTGTGGAAAGTCCCCAGGCTCCCCAGCAGGCAGAAGTAT
GCAAAGCATGCATCTCAATTAGTCAGCAACCAGGTGTGGAAAGTCCCCAGGCTCCCCAGCAGGCAGAAGT
ATGCAAAGCATGCATCTCAATTAGTCAGCAACCATAGTCCCGCCCCTAACTCCGCCCATCCCGCCCCTAA
CTCCGCCCAGTTCCGCCCATTCTCCGCCCCATGGCTGACTAATTTTTTTTATTTATGCAGAGGCCGAGGC
CGCCTCTGCCTCTGAGCTATTCCAGAAGTAGTGAGGAGGCTTTTTTGGAGGCCTAGGCTTTTGCAAAAAG
CTCCCGGGAGCTTGTATATCCATTTTCGGATCTGATCAGCACGTGTTGACAATTAATCATCGGCATAGTA
TATCGGCATAGTATAATACGACAAGGTGAGGAACTAAACCATGGCCAAGCCTTTGTCTCAAGAAGAATCC
ACCCTCATTGAAAGAGCAACGGCTACAATCAACAGCATCCCCATCTCTGAAGACTACAGCGTCGCCAGCG
CAGCTCTCTCTAGCGACGGCCGCATCTTCACTGGTGTCAATGTATATCATTTTACTGGGGGACCTTGTGC
AGAACTCGTGGTGCTGGGCACTGCTGCTGCTGCGGCAGCTGGCAACCTGACTTGTATCGTCGCGATCGGA
AATGAGAACAGGGGCATCTTGAGCCCCTGCGGACGGTGCCGACAGGTGCTTCTCGATCTGCATCCTGGGA
TCAAAGCCATAGTGAAGGACAGTGATGGACAGCCGACGGCAGTTGGGATTCGTGAATTGCTGCCCTCTGG
TTATGTGTGGGAGGGCTAAGCACAATTCGAGCTCGGTACCTTTAAGACCAATGACTTACAAGGCAGCTGT
AGATCTTAGCCACTTTTTAAAAGAAAAGGGGGGACTGGAAGGGCTAATTCACTCCCAACGAAGACAAGAT
CTGCTTTTTGCTTGTACTGGGTCTCTCTGGTTAGACCAGATCTGAGCCTGGGAGCTCTCTGGCTAACTAG
GGAACCCACTGCTTAAGCCTCAATAAAGCTTGCCTTGAGTGCTTCAAGTAGTGTGTGCCCGTCTGTTGTG
TGACTCTGGTAACTAGAGATCCCTCAGACCCTTTTAGTCAGTGTGGAAAATCTCTAGCAGTAGTAGTTCA
TGTCATCTTATTATTCAGTATTTATAACTTGCAAAGAAATGAATATCAGAGAGTGAGAGGAACTTGTTTA
TTGCAGCTTATAATGGTTACAAATAAAGCAATAGCATCACAAATTTCACAAATAAAGCATTTTTTTCACT
GCATTCTAGTTGTGGTTTGTCCAAACTCATCAATGTATCTTATCATGTCTGGCTCTAGCTATCCCGCCCC
TAACTCCGCCCATCCCGCCCCTAACTCCGCCCAGTTCCGCCCATTCTCCGCCCCATGGCTGACTAATTTT
TTTTATTTATGCAGAGGCCGAGGCCGCCTCGGCCTCTGAGCTATTCCAGAAGTAGTGAGGAGGCTTTTTT
GGAGGCCTAGGGACGTACCCAATTCGCCCTATAGTGAGTCGTATTACGCGCGCTCACTGGCCGTCGTTTT
ACAACGTCGTGACTGGGAAAACCCTGGCGTTACCCAACTTAATCGCCTTGCAGCACATCCCCCTTTCGCC
AGCTGGCGTAATAGCGAAGAGGCCCGCACCGATCGCCCTTCCCAACAGTTGCGCAGCCTGAATGGCGAAT
GGG
[124 nt withheld, positions 3574-3697]
C
[91 nt withheld, positions 3699-3789]
A
[49 nt withheld, positions 3791-3839]
CCTTTGACGTTGGAGTCCACGTTCTTT
[37 nt withheld, positions 3867-3903]
ACCCTATCTCGGTCTATTCTTTTGATTTATAAGGGATTTTGCCGATTTCGGCCTATTGGTTAAAAAATGA
GCTGATTTAACAAAAATTTAACGCGAATTTTAACAAAATATTAACGCTTACAATTTAGGTGGCACTTTTC
GGGGAAATGTGCGCGGAACCCCTATTTGTTTATTTTTCTAAATACATTCAAATATGTATCCGCTCATGAG
ACAATAACCCTGATAAATGCTTCAATAATATTGAAAAAGGAAGAGTATGAGTATTCAACATTTCCGTGTC
GCCCTTATTCCCTTTTTTGCGGCATTTTGCCTTCCTGTTTTTGCTCACCCAGAAACGCTGGTGAAAGTAA
AAGATGCTGAAGATCAGTTGGGTGCACGAGTGGGTTACATCGAACTGGATCTCAACAGCGGTAAGATCCT
TGAGAGTTTTCGCCCCGAAGAACGTTTTCCAATGATGAGCACTTTTAAAGTTCTGCTATGTGGCGCGGTA
TTATCCCGTATTGACGCCGGGCAAGAGCAACTCGGTCGCCGCATACACTATTCTCAGAATGACTTGGTTG
AGTACTCACCAGTCACAGAAAAGCATCTTACGGATGGCATGACAGTAAGAGAATTATGCAGTGCTGCCAT
AACCATGAGTGATAACACTGCGGCCAACTTACTTCTGACAACGATCGGAGGACCGAAGGAGCTAACCGCT
TTTTTGCACAACATGGGGGATCATGTAACTCGCCTTGATCGTTGGGAACCGGAGCTGAATGAAGCCATAC
CAAACGACGAGCGTGACACCACGATGCCTGTAGCAATGGCAACAACGTTGCGCAAACTATTAACTGGCGA
ACTACTTACTCTAGCTTCCCGGCAACAATTAATAGACTGGATGGAGGCGGATAAAGTTGCAGGACCACTT
CTGCGCTCGGCCCTTCCGGCTGGCTGGTTTATTGCTGATAAATCTGGAGCCGGTGAGCGTGGGTCTCGCG
GTATCATTGCAGCACTGGGGCCAGATGGTAAGCCCTCCCGTATCGTAGTTATCTACACGACGGGGAGTCA
GGCAACTATGGATGAACGAAATAGACAGATCGCTGAGATAGGTGCCTCACTGATTAAGCATTGGTAACTG
TCAGACCAAGTTTACTCATATATACTTTAGATTGATTTAAAACTTCATTTTTAATTTAAAAGGATCTAGG
TGAAGATCCTTTTTGATAATCTCATGACCAAAATCCCTTAACGTGAGTTTTCGTTCCACTGAGCGTCAGA
CCCCGTAGAAAAGATCAAAGGATCTTCTTGAGATCCTTTTTTTCTGCGCGTAATCTGCTGCTTGCAAACA
AAAAAACCACCGCTACCAGCGGTGGTTTGTTTGCCGGATCAAGAGCTACCAACTCTTTTTCCGAAGGTAA
CTGGCTTCAGCAGAGCGCAGATACCAAATACTGTTCTTCTAGTGTAGCCGTAGTTAGGCCACCACTTCAA
GAACTCTGTAGCACCGCCTACATACCTCGCTCTGCTAATCCTGTTACCAGTGGCTGCTGCCAGTGGCGAT
AAGTCGTGTCTTACCGGGTTGGACTCAAGACGATAGTTACCGGATAAGGCGCAGCGGTCGGGCTGAACGG
GGGGTTCGTGCACACAGCCCAGCTTGGAGCGAACGACCTACACCGAACTGAGATACCTACAGCGTGAGCT
ATGAGAAAGCGCCACGCTTCCCGAAGGGAGAAAGGCGGACAGGTATCCGGTAAGCGGCAGGGTCGGAACA
GGAGAGCGCACGAGGGAGCTTCCAGGGGGAAACGCCTGGTATCTTTATAGTCCTGTCGGGTTTCGCCACC
TCTGACTTGAGCGTCGATTTTTGTGATGCTCGTCAGGGGGGCGGAGCCTATGGAAAAACGCCAGCAACGC
GGCCTTTTTACGGTTCCTGGCCTTTTGCTGGCCTTTTGCTCACATGTTCTTTCCTGCGTTATCCCCTGAT
TCTGTGGATAACCGTATTACCGCCTTTGAGTGAGCTGATACCGCTCGCCGCAGCCGAACGACCGAGCGCA
GCGAGTCAGTGAGCGAGGAAGCGGAAGAGCGCCCAATACGCAAACCGCCTCTCCCCGCGCGTTGGCCGAT
TCATTAATGCAGCTGGCACGACAGGTTTCCCGACTGGAAAGCGGGCAGTGAGCGCAACGCAATTAATGTG
AGTTAGCTCACTCATTAGGCACCCCAGGCTTTACACTTTATGCTTCCGGCTCGTATGTTGTGTGGAATTG
TGAGCGGATAACAATTTCACACAGGAAACAGCTATGACCATGATTACGCCAAGCGCGCAATTAACCCTCA
CTAAAGGGAACAAAAGCTGGAGCTGCAAGCTTAATGTAGTCTTATGCAATACTCTTGTAGTCTTGCAACA
TGGTAACGATGAGTTAGCAACATGCCTTACAAGGAGAGAAAAAGCACCGTGCATGCCGATTGGTGGAAGT
AAGGTGGTACGATCGTGCCTTATTAGGAAGGCAACAGACGGGTCTGACATGGATTGGACGAACCACTGAA
TTGCCGCATTGCAGAGATATTGTATTTAAGTGCCTAGCTCGATACATAAACGGGTCTCTCTGGTTAGACC
AGATCTGAGCCTGGGAGCTCTCTGGCTAACTAGGGAACCCACTGCTTAAGCCTCAATAAAGCTTGCCTTG
AGTGCTTCAAGTAGTGTGTGCCCGTCTGTTGTGTGACTCTGGTAACTAGAGATCCCTCAGACCCTTTTAG
TCAGTGTGGAAAATCTCTAGCAGTGGCGCCCGAACAGGGACTTGAAAGCGAAAGGGAAACCAGAGGAGCT
CTCTCGACGCAGGACTCGGCTTGCTGAAGCGCGCACGGCAAGAGGCGAGGGGCGGCGACTGGTGAGTACG
CCAAAAATTTTGACTAGCGGAGGCTAGAAGGAGAGAGATGGGTGCGAGAGCGTCAGTATTAAGCGGGGGA
GAATTAGATCGCGATGGGAAAAAATTCGGTTAAGGCCAGGGGGAAAGAAAAAATATAAATTAAAACATAT
AGTATGGGCAAGCAGGGAGCTAGAACGATTCGCAGTTAATCCTGGCCTGTTAGAAACATCAGAAGGCTGT
AGACAAATACTGGGACAGCTACAACCATCCCTTCAGACAGGATCAGAAGAACTTAGATCATTATATAATA
CAGTAGCAACCCTCTATTGTGTGCATCAAAGGATAGAGATAAAAGACACCAAGGAAGCTTTAGACAAGAT
AGAGGAAGAGCAAAACAAAAGTAAGACCACCGCACAGCAAGCGGCCGCTGATCTTCAGACCTGGAGGAGG
AGATATGAGGGACAATTGGAGAAGTGAATTATATAAATATAAAGTAGTAAAAATTGAACCATTAGGAGTA
GCACCCACCAAGGCAAAGAGAAGAGTGGTGCAGAGAGAAAAAAGAGCAGTGGGAATAGGAGCTTTGTTCC
TTGGGTTCTTGGGAGCAGCAGGAAGCACTATGGGCGCAGCGTCAATGACGCTGACGGTACAGGCCAGACA
ATTATTGTCTGGTATAGTGCAGCAGCAGAACAATTTGCTGAGGGCTATTGAGGCGCAACAGCATCTGTTG
CAACTCACAGTCTGGGGCATCAAGCAGCTCCAGGCAAGAATCCTGGCTGTGGAAAGATACCTAAAGGATC
AACAGCTCCTGGGGATTTGGGGTTGCTCTGGAAAACTCATTTGCACCACTGCTGTGCCTTGGAATGCTAG
TTGGAGTAATAAATCTCTGGAACAGATTTGGAATCACACGACCTGGATGGAGTGGGACAGAGAAATTAAC
AATTACACAAGCTTAATACACTCCTTAATTGAAGAATCGCAAAACCAGCAAGAAAAGAATGAACAAGAAT
TATTGGAATTAGATAAATGGGCAAGTTTGTGGAATTGGTTTAACATAACAAATTGGCTGTGGTATATAAA
ATTATTCATAATGATAGTAGGAGGCTTGGTAGGTTTAAGAATAGTTTTTGCTGTACTTTCTATAGTGAAT
AGAGTTAGGCAGGGATATTCACCATTATCGTTTCAGACCCACCTCCCAACCCCGAGGGGACCCGACAGGC
CCGAAGGAATAGAAGAAGAAGGTGGAGAGAGAGACAGAGACAGATCCATTCGATTAGTGAACGGATCTCG
ACGGTATCGGTTAACTTTTAAAAGAAAAGGGGGGATTGGGGGGTACAGTGCAGGGGAAAGAATAGTAGAC
ATAATAGCAACAGACATACAAACTAAAGAATTACAAAAACAAATTACAAAAATTCAAAATTTTATCGATA
AGCTTGGGAGTTCCGCTTACATAACTTACGGTAAATGGCCCGCCTGGCTGACCGCCCAACGACCCCCGCC
CATTGACGTCAATAATGACGTATGTTCCCATAGTAACGCCAATAGGGACTTTCCATTGACGTCAATGGGT
GGAGTATTTACGGTAAACTGCCCACTTGGCAGTACATCAAGTGTATCATATGCCAAGTACGCCCCCTATT
GACGTCAATGACGGTAAATGGCCCGCCTGGCATTATGCCCAGTACATGACCTTATGGGACTTTCCTACTT
GGCAGTACATCTACGTATTAGTCATCGCTATTACCATG
